>Addgene plasmid #143851 | TFORF1823 | addgene full sequence | sequence record 396290 | Addgene NGS Result
TTAATGTAGTCTTATGCAATACTCTTGTAGTCTTGCAACATGGTAACGATGAGTTAGCAACATGCCTTAC
AAGGAGAGAAAAAGCACCGTGCATGCCGATTGGTGGAAGTAAGGTGGTACGATCGTGCCTTATTAGGAAG
GCAACAGACGGGTCTGACATGGATTGGACGAACCACTGAATTGCCGCATTGCAGAGATATTGTATTTAAG
TGCCTAGCTCGATACATAAACGGGTCTCTCTGGTTAGACCAGATCTGAGCCTGGGAGCTCTCTGGCTAAC
TAGGGAACCCACTGCTTAAGCCTCAATAAAGCTTGCCTTGAGTGCTTCAAGTAGTGTGTGCCCGTCTGTT
GTGTGACTCTGGTAACTAGAGATCCCTCAGACCCTTTTAGTCAGTGTGGAAAATCTCTAGCAGTGGCGCC
CGAACAGGGACTTGAAAGCGAAAGGGAAACCAGAGGAGCTCTCTCGACGCAGGACTCGGCTTGCTGAAGC
GCGCACGGCAAGAGGCGAGGGGCGGCGACTGGTGAGTACGCCAAAAATTTTGACTAGCGGAGGCTAGAAG
GAGAGAGATGGGTGCGAGAGCGTCAGTATTAAGCGGGGGAGAATTAGATCGCGATGGGAAAAAATTCGGT
TAAGGCCAGGGGGAAAGAAAAAATATAAATTAAAACATATAGTATGGGCAAGCAGGGAGCTAGAACGATT
CGCAGTTAATCCTGGCCTGTTAGAAACATCAGAAGGCTGTAGACAAATACTGGGACAGCTACAACCATCC
CTTCAGACAGGATCAGAAGAACTTAGATCATTATATAATACAGTAGCAACCCTCTATTGTGTGCATCAAA
GGATAGAGATAAAAGACACCAAGGAAGCTTTAGACAAGATAGAGGAAGAGCAAAACAAAAGTAAGACCAC
CGCACAGCAAGCGGCCGCTGATCTTCAGACCTGGAGGAGGAGATATGAGGGACAATTGGAGAAGTGAATT
ATATAAATATAAAGTAGTAAAAATTGAACCATTAGGAGTAGCACCCACCAAGGCAAAGAGAAGAGTGGTG
CAGAGAGAAAAAAGAGCAGTGGGAATAGGAGCTTTGTTCCTTGGGTTCTTGGGAGCAGCAGGAAGCACTA
TGGGCGCAGCGTCAATGACGCTGACGGTACAGGCCAGACAATTATTGTCTGGTATAGTGCAGCAGCAGAA
CAATTTGCTGAGGGCTATTGAGGCGCAACAGCATCTGTTGCAACTCACAGTCTGGGGCATCAAGCAGCTC
CAGGCAAGAATCCTGGCTGTGGAAAGATACCTAAAGGATCAACAGCTCCTGGGGATTTGGGGTTGCTCTG
GAAAACTCATTTGCACCACTGCTGTGCCTTGGAATGCTAGTTGGAGTAATAAATCTCTGGAACAGATTTG
GAATCACACGACCTGGATGGAGTGGGACAGAGAAATTAACAATTACACAAGCTTAATACACTCCTTAATT
GAAGAATCGCAAAACCAGCAAGAAAAGAATGAACAAGAATTATTGGAATTAGATAAATGGGCAAGTTTGT
GGAATTGGTTTAACATAACAAATTGGCTGTGGTATATAAAATTATTCATAATGATAGTAGGAGGCTTGGT
AGGTTTAAGAATAGTTTTTGCTGTACTTTCTATAGTGAATAGAGTTAGGCAGGGATATTCACCATTATCG
TTTCAGACCCACCTCCCAACCCCGAGGGGACCCATGCATTGCATCTCAATTAGTCAGCAACCAGGTGTGG
AAAGTCCCCAGGCTCCCCAGCAGGCAGAAGTATGCAAAGCATGCGTCTCAATTAGTCAGCAACCATAGTC
CCGCCCCTAACTCCGCCCATCCCGCCCCTAACTCCGCCCAGTTCCGCCCATTCTCCGCCCCATGGCTGAC
TAATTTTTTTTATTTATGCAGAGGCCGAGGCCGCCTCGGCCTCTGAGCTATTCCAGAAGTAGTGAGGAGG
CTTTTTTGGAGGCCTAGGCTTTTGCAAAAAGCTTTCTAGAGGTACCACCGGAGCTTACCATGACCGAGTA
CAAGCCCACGGTGCGCCTCGCCACCCGCGACGACGTCCCCAGGGCCGTACGCACCCTCGCCGCCGCGTTC
GCCGACTACCCCGCCACGCGCCACACCGTCGATCCGGACCGCCACATCGAGCGGGTCACCGAGCTGCAAG
AACTCTTCCTCACGCGCGTCGGGCTCGACATCGGCAAGGTGTGGGTCGCGGACGACGGCGCCGCCGTGGC
GGTCTGGACCACGCCGGAGAGCGTCGAAGCGGGGGCGGTGTTCGCCGAGATCGGCCCGCGCATGGCCGAG
TTGAGCGGTTCCCGGCTGGCCGCGCAGCAACAGATGGAAGGCCTCCTGGCGCCGCACCGGCCCAAGGAGC
CCGCGTGGTTCCTGGCCACCGTCGGCGTCTCGCCCGACCACCAGGGCAAGGGTCTGGGCAGCGCCGTCGT
GCTCCCCGGAGTGGAGGCGGCCGAGCGCGCCGGGGTGCCCGCCTTCCTGGAGACCTCCGCGCCCCGCAAC
CTCCCCTTCTACGAGCGGCTCGGCTTCACCGTCACCGCCGACGTCGAGGTGCCCGAAGGACCGCGCACCT
GGTGCATGACCCGCAAGCCCGGTGCCAGTTAACGAATTCTAGATCTTGAGACAAATGGCAGTATTCATCC
ACAATTTTAAAAGAAAAGGGGGGATTGGGGGGTACAGTGCAGGGGAAAGAATAGTAGACATAATAGCAAC
AGACATACAAACTAAAGAATTACAAAAACAAATTACAAAAATTCAAAATTTTCGGGTTTATTACAGGGAC
AGCAGAGATCCACTTTGGCGCCGGCTCGAGGCCTGCAGGTGCAAAGATGGATAAAGTTTTAAACAGAGAG
GAATCTTTGCAGCTAATGGACCTTCTAGGTCTTGAAAGGAGTGGGAATTGGCTCCGGTGCCCGTCAGTGG
GCAGAGCGCACATCGCCCACAGTCCCCGAGAAGTTGGGGGGAGGGGTCGGCAATTGAACCGGTGCCTAGA
GAAGGTGGCGCGGGGTAAACTGGGAAAGTGATGTCGTGTACTGGCTCCGCCTTTTTCCCGAGGGTGGGGG
AGAACCGTATATAAGTGCAGTAGTCGCCGTGAACGTTCTTTTTCGCAACGGGTTTGCCGCCAGAACACAG
GTAAGTGCCGTGTGTGGTTCCCGCGGGCCTGGCCTCTTTACGGGTTATGGCCCTTGCGTGCCTTGAATTA
CTTCCACCTGGCTGCAGTACGTGATTCTTGATCCCGAGCTTCGGGTTGGAAGTGGGTGGGAGAGTTCGAG
GCCTTGCGCTTAAGGAGCCCCTTCGCCTCGTGCTTGAGTTGAGGCCTGGCCTGGGCGCTGGGGCCGCCGC
GTGCGAATCTGGTGGCACCTTCGCGCCTGTCTCGCTGCTTTCGATAAGTCTCTAGCCATTTAAAATTTTT
GATGACCTGCTGCGACGCTTTTTTTCTGGCAAGATAGTCTTGTAAATGCGGGCCAAGATCTGCACACTGG
TATTTCGGTTTTTGGGGCCGCGGGCGGCGACGGGGCCCGTGCGTCCCAGCGCACATGTTCGGCGAGGCGG
GGCCTGCGAGCGCGGCCACCGAGAATCGGACGGGGGTAGTCTCAAGCTGGCCGGCCTGCTCTGGTGCCTG
GCCTCGCGCCGCCGTGTATCGCCCCGCCCTGGGCGGCAAGGCTGGCCCGGTCGGCACCAGTTGCGTGAGC
GGAAAGATGGCCGCTTCCCGGCCCTGCTGCAGGGAGCTCAAAATGGAGGACGCGGCGCTCGGGAGAGCGG
GCGGGTGAGTCACCCACACAAAGGAAAAGGGCCTTTCCGTCCTCAGCCGTCGCTTCATGTGACTCCACGG
AGTACCGGGCGCCGTCCAGGCACCTCGATTAGTTCTCGAGCTTTTGGAGTACGTCGTCTTTAGGTTGGGG
GGAGGGGTTTTATGCGATGGAGTTTCCCCACACTGAGTGGGTGGAGACTGAAGTTAGGCCAGCTTGGCAC
TTGATGTAATTCTCCTTGGAATTTGCCCTTTTTGAGTTTGGATCTTGGTTCATTCTCAAGCCTCAGACAG
TGGTTCAAAGTTTTTTTCTTCCATTTCAGGTGTCGTGAGGCTAGCACCGCCACCATGGATGTGGCCATAG
AGTTCTCTTTGGAGGAGTGGCAGTGCCTGGACACTGCACAGCGGAATGTATATAGGCATGTGATGTTAGA
GAACTACAGAAACCTGGTTTTCTTGGCTCTGTGTTCTCGTTTTGCCCAAGACCTTTGGCTAGAGCAGAAC
ATAAAAGATTCTTTCCAAAAAGTGACACTGAGCAGATATGGAAAATATGGACATAAGAATTTACAGTTAA
GAAAAGGCTGTAAAAGTGTGGATGAGTGTAAGGGACACCAAGGAGGTTTTAATGGACTTAACCAATGTTT
GAAAATTACCACAAGCAAAATATTTCAATGTAATAAATATGTAAAAGTCATGCATAAATTTTCAAATTCA
AATAGACACAAGATAAGACATACTGAAAATAAACATTTCAGATGTAAAGAATGTGACAAATCACTTTGCA
TGCTTTCACGCCTAACTCAACATAAAAAAATTCATACTAGAGAGAATTTCTACAAATGTGAAGAGTGTGG
AAAAACCTTTAACTGGTCCACAAACCTTTCTAAACCTAAGAAAATTCATACTGGAGAAAAACCCTACAAA
TGTGAAGTATGTGGAAAAGCCTTTCACCAATCCTCAATCCTTACTAAACATAAGATAATTCGTACTGGAG
AAAAACCCTATAAATGTGCACACTGTGGCAAAGCCTTTAAACAGTCCTCACACCTTACTAGACATAAGAT
AATTCATACTGAAGAGAAACCCTACAAATGTGAACAATGTGGCAAGGTCTTTAAGCAGTCCCCAACCCTT
ACTAAACATCAGATAATTTATACTGGAGAGGAACCATACAAATGTGAGGAATGTGGCAAAGCTTTTAACC
TATCTTAGTAATGAACTAGTCCGTAACTTGAAAGTATTTCGATTTCTTGGCTTTATATATCTTGTGGAAA
GGACGAACGTGCTTTCATAGTTACACTTTGACGCGTTAAGTCGACAATCAACCTCTGGATTACAAAATTT
GTGAAAGATTGACTGGTATTCTTAACTATGTTGCTCCTTTTACGCTATGTGGATACGCTGCTTTAATGCC
TTTGTATCATGCTATTGCTTCCCGTATGGCTTTCATTTTCTCCTCCTTGTATAAATCCTGGTTGCTGTCT
CTTTATGAGGAGTTGTGGCCCGTTGTCAGGCAACGTGGCGTGGTGTGCACTGTGTTTGCTGACGCAACCC
CCACTGGTTGGGGCATTGCCACCACCTGTCAGCTCCTTTCCGGGACTTTCGCTTTCCCCCTCCCTATTGC
CACGGCGGAACTCATCGCCGCCTGCCTTGCCCGCTGCTGGACAGGGGCTCGGCTGTTGGGCACTGACAAT
TCCGTGGTGTTGTCGGGGAAATCATCGTCCTTTCCTTGGCTGCTCGCCTGTGTTGCCACCTGGATTCTGC
GCGGGACGTCCTTCTGCTACGTCCCTTCGGCCCTCAATCCAGCGGACCTTCCTTCCCGCGGCCTGCTGCC
GGCTCTGCGGCCTCTTCCGCGTCTTCGCCTTCGCCCTCAGACGAGTCGGATCTCCCTTTGGGCCGCCTCC
CCGCGTCGACTTTAAGACCAATGACTTACAAGGCAGCTGTAGATCTTAGCCACTTTTTAAAAGAAAAGGG
GGGACTGGAAGGGCTAATTCACTCCCAACGAAGACAAGATCTGCTTTTTGCTTGTACTGGGTCTCTCTGG
TTAGACCAGATCTGAGCCTGGGAGCTCTCTGGCTAACTAGGGAACCCACTGCTTAAGCCTCAATAAAGCT
TGCCTTGAGTGCTTCAAGTAGTGTGTGCCCGTCTGTTGTGTGACTCTGGTAACTAGAGATCCCTCAGACC
CTTTTAGTCAGTGTGGAAAATCTCTAGCAGTACGTATAGTAGTTCATGTCATCTTATTATTCAGTATTTA
TAACTTGCAAAGAAATGAATATCAGAGAGTGAGAGGAACTTGTTTATTGCAGCTTATAATGGTTACAAAT
AAAGCAATAGCATCACAAATTTCACAAATAAAGCATTTTTTTCACTGCATTCTAGTTGTGGTTTGTCCAA
ACTCATCAATGTATCTTATCATGTCTGGCTCTAGCTATCCCGCCCCTAACTCCGCCCATCCCGCCCCTAA
CTCCGCCCAGTTCCGCCCATTCTCCGCCCCATGGCTGACTAATTTTTTTTATTTATGCAGAGGCCGAGGC
CGCCTCGGCCTCTGAGCTATTCCAGAAGTAGTGAGGAGGCTTTTTTGGAGGCCTAGGGACGTACCCAATT
CGCCCTATAGTGAGTCGTATTACGCGCGCTCACTGGCCGTCGTTTTACAACGTCGTGACTGGGAAAACCC
TGGCGTTACCCAACTTAATCGCCTTGCAGCACATCCCCCTTTCGCCAGCTGGCGTAATAGCGAAGAGGCC
CGCACCGATCGCCCTTCCCAACAGTTGCGCAGCCTGAATGGCGAATGGG
[124 nt withheld, positions 6560-6683]
C
[91 nt withheld, positions 6685-6775]
A
[49 nt withheld, positions 6777-6825]
CCTTTGACGTTGGAGTCCACGTTCTTT
[37 nt withheld, positions 6853-6889]
ACCCTATCTCGGTCTATTCTTTTGATTTATAAGGGATTTTGCCGATTTCGGCCTATTGGTTAAAAAATGA
GCTGATTTAACAAAAATTTAACGCGAATTTTAACAAAATATTAACGCTTACAATTTAGGTGGCACTTTTC
GGGGAAATGTGCGCGGAACCCCTATTTGTTTATTTTTCTAAATACATTCAAATATGTATCCGCTCATGAG
ACAATAACCCTGATAAATGCTTCAATAATATTGAAAAAGGAAGAGTATGAGTATTCAACATTTCCGTGTC
GCCCTTATTCCCTTTTTTGCGGCATTTTGCCTTCCTGTTTTTGCTCACCCAGAAACGCTGGTGAAAGTAA
AAGATGCTGAAGATCAGTTGGGTGCACGAGTGGGTTACATCGAACTGGATCTCAACAGCGGTAAGATCCT
TGAGAGTTTTCGCCCCGAAGAACGTTTTCCAATGATGAGCACTTTTAAAGTTCTGCTATGTGGCGCGGTA
TTATCCCGTATTGACGCCGGGCAAGAGCAACTCGGTCGCCGCATACACTATTCTCAGAATGACTTGGTTG
AGTACTCACCAGTCACAGAAAAGCATCTTACGGATGGCATGACAGTAAGAGAATTATGCAGTGCTGCCAT
AACCATGAGTGATAACACTGCGGCCAACTTACTTCTGACAACGATCGGAGGACCGAAGGAGCTAACCGCT
TTTTTGCACAACATGGGGGATCATGTAACTCGCCTTGATCGTTGGGAACCGGAGCTGAATGAAGCCATAC
CAAACGACGAGCGTGACACCACGATGCCTGTAGCAATGGCAACAACGTTGCGCAAACTATTAACTGGCGA
ACTACTTACTCTAGCTTCCCGGCAACAATTAATAGACTGGATGGAGGCGGATAAAGTTGCAGGACCACTT
CTGCGCTCGGCCCTTCCGGCTGGCTGGTTTATTGCTGATAAATCTGGAGCCGGTGAGCGTGGGTCTCGCG
GTATCATTGCAGCACTGGGGCCAGATGGTAAGCCCTCCCGTATCGTAGTTATCTACACGACGGGGAGTCA
GGCAACTATGGATGAACGAAATAGACAGATCGCTGAGATAGGTGCCTCACTGATTAAGCATTGGTAACTG
TCAGACCAAGTTTACTCATATATACTTTAGATTGATTTAAAACTTCATTTTTAATTTAAAAGGATCTAGG
TGAAGATCCTTTTTGATAATCTCATGACCAAAATCCCTTAACGTGAGTTTTCGTTCCACTGAGCGTCAGA
CCCCGTAGAAAAGATCAAAGGATCTTCTTGAGATCCTTTTTTTCTGCGCGTAATCTGCTGCTTGCAAACA
AAAAAACCACCGCTACCAGCGGTGGTTTGTTTGCCGGATCAAGAGCTACCAACTCTTTTTCCGAAGGTAA
CTGGCTTCAGCAGAGCGCAGATACCAAATACTGTTCTTCTAGTGTAGCCGTAGTTAGGCCACCACTTCAA
GAACTCTGTAGCACCGCCTACATACCTCGCTCTGCTAATCCTGTTACCAGTGGCTGCTGCCAGTGGCGAT
AAGTCGTGTCTTACCGGGTTGGACTCAAGACGATAGTTACCGGATAAGGCGCAGCGGTCGGGCTGAACGG
GGGGTTCGTGCACACAGCCCAGCTTGGAGCGAACGACCTACACCGAACTGAGATACCTACAGCGTGAGCT
ATGAGAAAGCGCCACGCTTCCCGAAGGGAGAAAGGCGGACAGGTATCCGGTAAGCGGCAGGGTCGGAACA
GGAGAGCGCACGAGGGAGCTTCCAGGGGGAAACGCCTGGTATCTTTATAGTCCTGTCGGGTTTCGCCACC
TCTGACTTGAGCGTCGATTTTTGTGATGCTCGTCAGGGGGGCGGAGCCTATGGAAAAACGCCAGCAACGC
GGCCTTTTTACGGTTCCTGGCCTTTTGCTGGCCTTTTGCTCACATGTTCTTTCCTGCGTTATCCCCTGAT
TCTGTGGATAACCGTATTACCGCCTTTGAGTGAGCTGATACCGCTCGCCGCAGCCGAACGACCGAGCGCA
GCGAGTCAGTGAGCGAGGAAGCGGAAGAGCGCCCAATACGCAAACCGCCTCTCCCCGCGCGTTGGCCGAT
TCATTAATGCAGCTGGCACGACAGGTTTCCCGACTGGAAAGCGGGCAGTGAGCGCAACGCAATTAATGTG
AGTTAGCTCACTCATTAGGCACCCCAGGCTTTACACTTTATGCTTCCGGCTCGTATGTTGTGTGGAATTG
TGAGCGGATAACAATTTCACACAGGAAACAGCTATGACCATGATTACGCCAAGCGCGCAATTAACCCTCA
CTAAAGGGAACAAAAGCTGGAGCTGCAAGC
Features (pLannotate 1.2.2; 32 found; start..end, strand, type, name):
      5..231     +  promoter       RSV promoter: Rous sarcoma virus enhancer/promoter
    232..412     +  LTR            5' LTR (truncated): truncated 5' long terminal repeat (LTR) from HIV-1
    459..584     +  misc_feature   HIV-1 Ψ: packaging signal of human immunodeficiency virus type 1
    568..931     +  CDS            HIV-1 gag (fragment): gag protein from human immunodeficiency virus 1; gag
   1077..1310    +  misc_feature   RRE: The Rev response element (RRE) of HIV-1 allows for Rev-dependent mRNA export from the nucleus to the cytoplasm.
   1687..1713    +  CDS            Rev (fragment): human immunodeficiency virus 1 (HIV-1) Rev protein; rev; enhances nuclear export of unspliced and incompletely spliced viral mRNAs
   1720..1743    +  promoter       SV40 promoter (fragment): SV40 early promoter
   1744..1815    +  promoter       SV40 promoter (fragment): SV40 enhancer and early promoter
   1839..1974    +  rep_origin     SV40 ori: SV40 origin of replication
   2020..2616    +  CDS            PuroR (fragment): puromycin N-acetyltransferase; pac from Streptomyces; confers resistance to puromycin
   2665..2782    +  misc_feature   cPPT/CTS: central polypurine tract and central termination sequence of HIV-1
   2847..2913    +  CDS            small t antigen (fragment): SV40 (simian virus 40) small t antigen
   2920..4098    +  promoter       EF-1α promoter: strong constitutive promoter for human elongation factor EF-1α
   4118..4219    +  CDS            KRBOX4 (fragment): KRBX4_HUMAN - Also known as ZNF673. Experimental evidence at protein level: Swiss-Prot protein existence level 1. From Homo sapiens (Human).
   4226..4510    +  CDS            ZNF138 (fragment): ZN138_HUMAN - Experimental evidence at protein level: Swiss-Prot protein existence level 1. May be involved in transcriptional regulation as a repressor. From Homo sapiens (Human).
   4991..5044    +  promoter       U6 promoter (fragment): RNA polymerase III promoter for human U6 snRNA
   5086..5674    +  misc_feature   WPRE: woodchuck hepatitis virus posttranscriptional regulatory element
   5725..5744    +  misc_feature   cPPT/CTS (fragment): central polypurine tract and central termination sequence of HIV-1
   5746..5979    +  LTR            3' LTR (ΔU3): self-inactivating 3' long terminal repeat (LTR) from HIV-1
   6057..6178    +  polyA_signal   SV40 poly(A) signal: SV40 polyadenylation signal
   6218..6353    +  rep_origin     SV40 ori: SV40 origin of replication
   6374..6392    -  promoter       T7 promoter: promoter for bacteriophage T7 RNA polymerase
   6400..6555    +  CDS            lacZα (fragment): LacZα fragment of β-galactosidase; lacZ fragment
   6560..6988    +  rep_origin     f1 ori (sequence partly withheld): f1 bacteriophage origin of replication; arrow indicates direction of (+) strand synthesis
   7041..7145    +  promoter       AmpR promoter: bla
   7146..8006    +  CDS            AmpR: β-lactamase; bla; confers resistance to ampicillin, carbenicillin, and related antibiotics
   8177..8765    +  rep_origin     ori: high-copy-number ColE1/pMB1/pBR322/pUC origin of replication
   8948..9040    +  CDS            lacI (fragment): lac repressor; lacI; The lac repressor binds to the lac operator to inhibit transcription in E. coli. This inhibition can be relieved by adding lactose or isopropyl-β-D-thiogalactopyranoside (IPTG).
   9053..9074    +  protein_bind   CAP binding site: CAP binding activates transcription in the presence of cAMP. E. coli catabolite activator protein
   9089..9119    +  promoter       lac promoter: promoter for the E. coli lac operon
   9127..9143    +  protein_bind   lac operator: The lac repressor binds to the lac operator to inhibit transcription in E. coli. This inhibition can be relieved by adding lactose or isopropyl-β-D-thiogalactopyranoside (IPTG). lac repressor encoded by lacI
   9188..9206    +  promoter       T3 promoter: promoter for bacteriophage T3 RNA polymerase
