[The description below was written by a language model from this plasmid's Addgene catalogue record and pLannotate feature annotations shown in this document.]
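Description:
TFORF1823 is a lentiviral mammalian expression plasmid built on the pLX_TRC317 backbone. It carries the human zinc-finger gene ZNF138 as one member of a barcoded transcription factor ORF collection. The sequenced record is 9,229 nt, consistent with an 8,264 bp backbone plus a 965 bp insert. In bacteria it is maintained through a high-copy ColE1/pUC-type origin and selected with ampicillin via the bla gene. An f1 origin and remnants of a lac/T7/T3 cloning region are also present. The depositor warns that recombination can occur, as is common for plasmids carrying LTR repeats.

The viral portion follows a third-generation, self-inactivating design. An RSV promoter drives a truncated HIV-1 5' LTR, followed by the Ψ packaging signal with a gag fragment, the RRE for Rev-dependent export, a cPPT/CTS element, WPRE to enhance transcript expression, and a ΔU3 3' LTR with a downstream SV40 polyadenylation signal. Within the provirus, an SV40 promoter/origin segment precedes the puromycin N-acetyltransferase gene, allowing selection of transduced cells. The EF-1α promoter then drives the ZNF138 ORF. The annotation software marks only parts of this ORF: a KRAB-box-like stretch matched to KRBOX4 and a ZNF138 fragment. These probably reflect homology matching within the single synthesized ORF rather than separate genes.

The stated 24-bp barcode is not annotated in the feature table, so its position cannot be given from the record. A short U6 promoter fragment lies between the ORF and WPRE. The construct is intended for overexpressing ZNF138 in mammalian cells, particularly in pooled screens where the barcode identifies which transcription factor each cell received.
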