Addgene plasmid #143851: TFORF1823
Purpose: Lentiviral vector for overexpressing transcription factor ORFs with unique 24-bp barcodes. Barcodes facilitate identification of transcription factors in pooled screens.
Depositing lab: Feng Zhang. Depositing organization: Broad Institute. Publication: A transcription factor atlas of directed differentiation. Joung J, Ma S, Tay T, Geiger-Schuller KR, Kirchgatterer PC, Verdine VK, Guo B, Arias-Garcia MA, Allen WE, Singh A, Kuksenko O, Abudayyeh OO, Gootenberg JS, Fu Z, Macrae RK, Buenrostro JD, Regev A, Zhang F. Cell. 2023 Jan 5;186(1):209-229.e26. doi: 10.1016/j.cell.2022.11.026. PubMed 36608654.
Backbone
  Vector backbone: pLX_TRC317
  Backbone manufacturer: Broad Institute Genetic Perturbation Platform
  Backbone size w/o insert (bp): 8264
  Vector type: Mammalian Expression, Lentiviral
  Selectable markers: Puromycin
Growth in bacteria
  Bacterial resistance: Ampicillin, 100 μg/mL
  Growth temperature: 37°C
  Growth strain: NEB Stable
  Copy number: High Copy
Gene/Insert
  Gene/Insert name: ZNF138
  Species: H. sapiens (human)
  Insert size (bp): 965
  Entrez Gene: ZNF138 (a.k.a. pHZ-32)
  Promoter: EF1a
  Cloning method: Unknown
  Sequencing primers: 5′ GGGTGGAGACTGAAGTTAGGCCAG; 3′ CACATAGCGTAAAAGGAGCAACATAG
Terms and licenses: Academic/Nonprofit Terms; Industry Terms: Not Available to Industry
Depositor comments: NM_001271638,ENST00000437743 . The transcription factor ORF portion of this plasmid was synthesized by Genewiz. Please test multiple small colonies in case of plasmid recombination. To make this collection available in a timely manner, a portion of this collection was not fully sequenced by Addgene. If an Addgene verified full plasmid sequence is not available, please contact us prior to placing an order to request the full sequence.
How to cite: TFORF1823 was a gift from Feng Zhang (Addgene plasmid # 143851 ; http://n2t.net/addgene:143851 ; RRID:Addgene_143851)
