>Addgene plasmid #143851 | TFORF1823 | depositor partial sequence | sequence record 283680 | Insert
ACCGCCACCATGGATGTGGCCATAGAGTTCTCTTTGGAGGAGTGGCAGTGCCTGGACACTGCACAGCGGA
ATGTATATAGGCATGTGATGTTAGAGAACTACAGAAACCTGGTTTTCTTGGCTCTGTGTTCTCGTTTTGC
CCAAGACCTTTGGCTAGAGCAGAACATAAAAGATTCTTTCCAAAAAGTGACACTGAGCAGATATGGAAAA
TATGGACATAAGAATTTACAGTTAAGAAAAGGCTGTAAAAGTGTGGATGAGTGTAAGGGACACCAAGGAG
GTTTTAATGGACTTAACCAATGTTTGAAAATTACCACAAGCAAAATATTTCAATGTAATAAATATGTAAA
AGTCATGCATAAATTTTCAAATTCAAATAGACACAAGATAAGACATACTGAAAATAAACATTTCAGATGT
AAAGAATGTGACAAATCACTTTGCATGCTTTCACGCCTAACTCAACATAAAAAAATTCATACTAGAGAGA
ATTTCTACAAATGTGAAGAGTGTGGAAAAACCTTTAACTGGTCCACAAACCTTTCTAAACCTAAGAAAAT
TCATACTGGAGAAAAACCCTACAAATGTGAAGTATGTGGAAAAGCCTTTCACCAATCCTCAATCCTTACT
AAACATAAGATAATTCGTACTGGAGAAAAACCCTATAAATGTGCACACTGTGGCAAAGCCTTTAAACAGT
CCTCACACCTTACTAGACATAAGATAATTCATACTGAAGAGAAACCCTACAAATGTGAACAATGTGGCAA
GGTCTTTAAGCAGTCCCCAACCCTTACTAAACATCAGATAATTTATACTGGAGAGGAACCATACAAATGT
GAGGAATGTGGCAAAGCTTTTAACCTATCTTAGTAATGAACTAGTCCGTAACTTGAAAGTATTTCGATTT
CTTGGCTTTATATATCTTGTGGAAAGGACGAACGTGCTTTCATAGTTACACTTTG
