>Addgene plasmid #143851 | TFORF1823 | depositor partial sequence | sequence record 283681 | Barcode
ACGTGCTTTCATAGTTACACTTTG
